Addgene plasmid #27507: pHZ126
Depositing lab: Andrew Fire. Depositing organization: Stanford University. Publication: Cell autonomous specification of temporal identity by Caenorhabditis elegans microRNA lin-4. Zhang H, Fire AZ. Dev Biol. 2010 Aug 15. 344(2):603-10. 10.1016/j.ydbio.2010.05.018 PubMed 20493184.
Backbone
  Vector backbone: N/A
  Backbone size w/o insert (bp): 4972
  Vector type: Worm Expression
Growth in bacteria
  Bacterial resistance: Ampicillin, 100 μg/mL
  Growth temperature: 37°C
  Growth strain: DH5alpha
  Copy number: Unknown
Gene/Insert
  Gene/Insert name: phlh-8::lin-4::unc-54_3'UTR (alt name: lin-4)
  Species: C. elegans (nematode)
  Insert size (bp): 90
  Entrez Gene: lin-4 (a.k.a. CELE_F59G1.6)
  Cloning method: Restriction Enzyme
  Sequencing primers: 5′ N/A
Terms and licenses: Academic/Nonprofit Terms; Industry Terms: Not Available to Industry
Depositor comments: There are some discrepancies between Addgene's quality controls sequence and the depositor's sequence, but the Fire lab does not believe they will affect the function of the plasmid.
How to cite: pHZ126 was a gift from Andrew Fire (Addgene plasmid # 27507 ; http://n2t.net/addgene:27507 ; RRID:Addgene_27507)
