[The description below was written by a language model from this plasmid's Addgene catalogue record and pLannotate feature annotations shown in this document.]
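Description:
pHZ126 is a C. elegans expression plasmid of about 5.1 kb, built to drive the microRNA lin-4 from a heterologous, tissue-restricted promoter. The record does not name the backbone. The annotated bacterial elements point to a pUC/pBR322-derived cloning vector: a high-copy ColE1/pMB1-type origin, an ampicillin resistance gene (β-lactamase) with its own promoter, and remnants of the lac region (a lacI fragment, CAP site, lac promoter and operator), a pUC multiple cloning site, and bom and rop fragments. It is propagated in E. coli under ampicillin selection, and no worm-selectable marker is annotated.

The payload is described as phlh-8::lin-4::unc-54 3'UTR. A short insert of about 90 bp carries the lin-4 precursor, annotated as a roughly 70 nt ncRNA matching the lin-4 microRNA precursor family. It sits downstream of the hlh-8 promoter and upstream of the unc-54 3' region, which is commonly used in worm vectors to supply 3' end-processing signals. Neither the hlh-8 promoter nor the unc-54 3'UTR was picked up by the automated annotation. By position, the promoter presumably occupies the unannotated stretch before the precursor. A short aex-5 fragment hit downstream of lin-4 may reflect genomic sequence carried along with the 3' region, though the record does not say so.

The associated study addressed whether lin-4 specifies temporal identity cell-autonomously, so the construct's likely use is to express lin-4 only in hlh-8-expressing cells of transgenic worms and test its action within that lineage. The depositor notes some discrepancies between the repository's quality-control sequence and the depositor's sequence that are not expected to affect function.
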