Features (pLannotate 1.2.2; 12 found; start..end, strand, type, name):
   1337..1353    -  misc_feature   MCS (fragment): pUC18/19 multiple cloning site
   1498..1567    +  ncRNA          lin-4: Accession: RF00052 - lin-4 microRNA precursor
   2254..2349    +  CDS            aex-5 (fragment): AEX5_CAEEL - Also known as kpc-3 From Caenorhabditis elegans.
   2477..2512    +  CDS            rop (fragment): Rop protein, which maintains plasmids at low copy number; rop
   2614..2713    +  misc_feature   bom (fragment): basis of mobility region from pBR322
   2811..2915    +  promoter       AmpR promoter: bla
   2916..3776    +  CDS            AmpR: β-lactamase; bla; confers resistance to ampicillin, carbenicillin, and related antibiotics
   3947..4535    +  rep_origin     ori: high-copy-number ColE1/pMB1/pBR322/pUC origin of replication
   4718..4810    +  CDS            lacI (fragment): lac repressor; lacI; The lac repressor binds to the lac operator to inhibit transcription in E. coli. This inhibition can be relieved by adding lactose or isopropyl-β-D-thiogalactopyranoside (IPTG).
   4823..4844    +  protein_bind   CAP binding site: CAP binding activates transcription in the presence of cAMP. E. coli catabolite activator protein
   4859..4889    +  promoter       lac promoter: promoter for the E. coli lac operon
   4897..4913    +  protein_bind   lac operator: The lac repressor binds to the lac operator to inhibit transcription in E. coli. This inhibition can be relieved by adding lactose or isopropyl-β-D-thiogalactopyranoside (IPTG). lac repressor encoded by lacI
>Addgene plasmid #27507 | pHZ126 | depositor full sequence | sequence record 12965 | Author sequence
AAGCTTGAAATCACAAATTCCATTTTTATGTCATACTTCAGATTTAAACAAATTTATTTTATGTGTGTTT
TTTTAATGGTATGTCCTAACGATTTTCCTAATTGACAACTATTATAGATTGAAAACACAGAATGCCAAGT
AACGTAAGAAATTTTTTTTTCGAATACCAGACATAATTTCAATAAAAGAAAAATCTTTAAAAAAAGTTTA
ACTTTATACTACAATAATTTTGGTTTTTATGAAGGAATCTGTATTGCGGCACATCATGTATTTGCTCAAG
GTTTCGTTGGTTGACATATTTTTGTGATCCGTGGAATGAGCTTGCATAGAGTTTAGTCATAATTGGGTTT
ATTTTACATACAGTTTGAAGTATGTTTTGTCTGTTATTCGAAATTTTTTAGTTAGTTTGGTAAGTTGAAA
AGAATTTACAAAATTTAACTAAACGAGGACGCTCATCTCGATTCTTATAATTCCATAATAATTCTACGGT
AAAAGTCAAGTTATGCCTCAAAACATGTAATACATAATTACCAAAACTACTTAATTACCGCATTTCCTTA
GTATTTTAATAGTGGTGTAGTCGAATTTTTTTTATTGCTTTATTAGACTCAAAATTGTCTGCAAACACCC
AATTTCATAATGAAACTTATTGAAAACAATACACTTTGAAACAATTTAGTATTTCAGGAATAAGGTCACT
GGAACTTCGAAAATGATAATTTGAATAACCGTTAATAAAATATTCAAACCAATTTGCATAATCTTGATTT
TGTATCATGATGGTATAGAATGGGACTTTTGAAAGATGTGAAGTTTCAATTCAGTAAGTACAACTTTAAA
ATTGGGCTGCAAGATTTCTTCTTAAATTTTCAACAGTTTCAAAACACTGAAATCATGCTGAACTATGGTT
AGAGACTCGACAACTTTCCTAAATTTTGGAGCAGTTTCAATGGTTTTCGAATGTATACTACATTTGTACC
ATTTTATGTGTTAGTGTAGGTTGCTTTGCTTCTACCTTCACTCTCAAATTCTTTTTTCCGCGGTAATTTT
TCAACTATCGAAACAAAGAAGAAGTCATGAATAACTGTCCGCATAGAGTTCTCACCCGTCCCCTTTCTTT
TCACCGAGCAGTCACGAGAGAAAGAAGAAGAAGCGGACCGCTGCAGAGATTCTTCGTAGCGGAGCCCCGC
CCATCCTCTGTTACGCATATGTTTGGATCTCATTTCTTCCACTCATTAACGTTCCAGGTATGTTTTTTTT
GTTGATTTTTTAATGTGTTACTTTTCATATGTTTATTACTTGAACTGACCGATTTCAAATATGATTTTCA
CAGATGTCTAGAGGATCCCCGGGATTGGCCAAAGGACCCAAAGGTATGTTTCGAATGATACTAACATAAC
ATAGAACATTTTCAGGAGGACCCTTGAGGGTACCGAGCTCAGAAAAAATGACTGCTCCAAAGAAGAAGCG
TAAGGTACCGGTAGAAAAAATGCTTCCGGCCTGTTCCCTGAGACCTCAAGTGTGAGTGTACTATTGATGC
TTCACACCTGGGCTCTCCGGGTACCAGGACGGTTTGAGCAGATGAATTCCAACTGAGCGCCGGTCGCTAC
CATTACCAACTTGTCTGGTGTCAAAAATAATAGGGGCCGCTGTCATCAGAGTAAGTTTAAACTGAGTTCT
ACTAACTAACGAGTAATATTTAAATTTTCAGCATCTCGCGCCCGTGCCTCTGACTTCTAAGTCCAATTAC
TCTTCAACATCCCTACATGCTCTTTCTCCCTGTGCTCCCACCCCCTATTTTTGTTATTATCAAAAAAACT
TCTTCTTAATTTCTTTGTTTTTTAGCTTCTTTTAAGTCACCTCTAACAATGAAATTGTGTAGATTCAAAA
ATAGAATTAATTCGTAATAAAAAGTCGAAAAAAATTGTGCTCCCTCCCCCCATTAATAATAATTCTATCC
CAAAATCTACACAATGTTCTGTGTACACTTCTTATGTTTTTTTTACTTCTGATAAATTTTTTTTGAAACA
TCATAGAAAAAACCGCACACAAAATACCTTATCATATGTTACGTTTCAGTTTATGACCGCAATTTTTATT
TCTTCGCACGTCTGGGCCTCTCATGACGTCAAATCATGCTCATCGTGAAAAAGTTTTGGAGTATTTTTGG
AATTTTTCAATCAAGTGAAAGTTTATGAAATTAATTTTCCTGCTTTTGCTTTTTGGGGGTTTCCCCTATT
GTTTGTCAAGAGTTTCGAGGACGGCGTTTTTCTTGCTAAAATCACAAGTATTGATGAGCACGATGCAAGA
AAGATCGGAAGAAGGTTTGGGTTTGAGGCTCAGTGGAAGGTGAGTAGAAGTTGATAATTTGAAAGTGGAG
TAGTGTCTATGGGGTTTTTGCCTTAAATGACAGAATACATTCCCAATATACCAAACATAACTGTTTCCTA
CTAGTCGGCCGTACGGGCCCTTTCGTCTCGCGCGTTTCGGTGATGACGGTGAAAACCTCTGACACATGCA
GCTCCCGGAGACGGTCACAGCTTGTCTGTAAGCGGATGCCGGGAGCAGACAAGCCCGTCAGGGCGCGTCA
GCGGGTGTTGGCGGGTGTCGGGGCTGGCTTAACTATGCGGCATCAGAGCAGATTGTACTGAGAGTGCACC
ATATGCGGTGTGAAATACCGCACAGATGCGTAAGGAGAAAATACCGCATCAGGCGGCCTTAAGGGCCTCG
TGATACGCCTATTTTTATAGGTTAATGTCATGATAATAATGGTTTCTTAGACGTCAGGTGGCACTTTTCG
GGGAAATGTGCGCGGAACCCCTATTTGTTTATTTTTCTAAATACATTCAAATATGTATCCGCTCATGAGA
CAATAACCCTGATAAATGCTTCAATAATATTGAAAAAGGAAGAGTATGAGTATTCAACATTTCCGTGTCG
CCCTTATTCCCTTTTTTGCGGCATTTTGCCTTCCTGTTTTTGCTCACCCAGAAACGCTGGTGAAAGTAAA
AGATGCTGAAGATCAGTTGGGTGCACGAGTGGGTTACATCGAACTGGATCTCAACAGCGGTAAGATCCTT
GAGAGTTTTCGCCCCGAAGAACGTTTTCCAATGATGAGCACTTTTAAAGTTCTGCTATGTGGCGCGGTAT
TATCCCGTATTGACGCCGGGCAAGAGCAACTCGGTCGCCGCATACACTATTCTCAGAATGACTTGGTTGA
GTACTCACCAGTCACAGAAAAGCATCTTACGGATGGCATGACAGTAAGAGAATTATGCAGTGCTGCCATA
ACCATGAGTGATAACACTGCGGCCAACTTACTTCTGACAACGATCGGAGGACCGAAGGAGCTAACCGCTT
TTTTGCACAACATGGGGGATCATGTAACTCGCCTTGATCGTTGGGAACCGGAGCTGAATGAAGCCATACC
AAACGACGAGCGTGACACCACGATGCCTGTAGCAATGGCAACAACGTTGCGCAAACTATTAACTGGCGAA
CTACTTACTCTAGCTTCCCGGCAACAATTAATAGACTGGATGGAGGCGGATAAAGTTGCAGGACCACTTC
TGCGCTCGGCCCTTCCGGCTGGCTGGTTTATTGCTGATAAATCTGGAGCCGGTGAGCGTGGGTCTCGCGG
TATCATTGCAGCACTGGGGCCAGATGGTAAGCCCTCCCGTATCGTAGTTATCTACACGACGGGGAGTCAG
GCAACTATGGATGAACGAAATAGACAGATCGCTGAGATAGGTGCCTCACTGATTAAGCATTGGTAACTGT
CAGACCAAGTTTACTCATATATACTTTAGATTGATTTAAAACTTCATTTTTAATTTAAAAGGATCTAGGT
GAAGATCCTTTTTGATAATCTCATGACCAAAATCCCTTAACGTGAGTTTTCGTTCCACTGAGCGTCAGAC
CCCGTAGAAAAGATCAAAGGATCTTCTTGAGATCCTTTTTTTCTGCGCGTAATCTGCTGCTTGCAAACAA
AAAAACCACCGCTACCAGCGGTGGTTTGTTTGCCGGATCAAGAGCTACCAACTCTTTTTCCGAAGGTAAC
TGGCTTCAGCAGAGCGCAGATACCAAATACTGTCCTTCTAGTGTAGCCGTAGTTAGGCCACCACTTCAAG
AACTCTGTAGCACCGCCTACATACCTCGCTCTGCTAATCCTGTTACCAGTGGCTGCTGCCAGTGGCGATA
AGTCGTGTCTTACCGGGTTGGACTCAAGACGATAGTTACCGGATAAGGCGCAGCGGTCGGGCTGAACGGG
GGGTTCGTGCACACAGCCCAGCTTGGAGCGAACGACCTACACCGAACTGAGATACCTACAGCGTGAGCAT
TGAGAAAGCGCCACGCTTCCCGAAGGGAGAAAGGCGGACAGGTATCCGGTAAGCGGCAGGGTCGGAACAG
GAGAGCGCACGAGGGAGCTTCCAGGGGGAAACGCCTGGTATCTTTATAGTCCTGTCGGGTTTCGCCACCT
CTGACTTGAGCGTCGATTTTTGTGATGCTCGTCAGGGGGGCGGAGCCTATGGAAAAACGCCAGCAACGCG
GCCTTTTTACGGTTCCTGGCCTTTTGCTGGCCTTTTGCTCACATGTTCTTTCCTGCGTTATCCCCTGATT
CTGTGGATAACCGTATTACCGCCTTTGAGTGAGCTGATACCGCTCGCCGCAGCCGAACGACCGAGCGCAG
CGAGTCAGTGAGCGAGGAAGCGGAAGAGCGCCCAATACGCAAACCGCCTCTCCCCGCGCGTTGGCCGATT
CATTAATGCAGCTGGCACGACAGGTTTCCCGACTGGAAAGCGGGCAGTGAGCGCAACGCAATTAATGTGA
GTTAGCTCACTCATTAGGCACCCCAGGCTTTACACTTTATGCTTCCGGCTCGTATGTTGTGTGGAATTGT
GAGCGGATAACAATTTCACACAGGAAACAGCTATGACCATGATTACGCCAAGCTGTAAGTTTAAACATGA
TCTTACTAACTAACTATTCTCATTTAAATTTTCAGAGCTTAAAAATGGCTGAAATCACTCACAACGATGG
ATACGCTAACAACTTGGAAATGAAA
