>Addgene plasmid #27507 | pHZ126 | addgene partial sequence | sequence record 33911 | 27507 with pHZ126-F 5'-TCATTTCTTCCACTCATTAAC
GTTGATTTTTTAATGTGTTACTTTTCATATGTTTATTACTTGAACTGACCGATTTCAAATATGATTTTCA
CAGATGTCTAGAGGATCCCCGGGATTGGCCAAAGGACCCAAAGGTATGTTTCGAATGATACTAACATAAC
ATAGAACATTTTCAGGAGGACCCTTGAGGGTACCGAGCTCAGAAAAAATGACTGCTCCAAAGAAGAAGCG
TAAGGTACCGGTAGAAAAAATGCTTCCGGCCTGTTCCCTGAGACCTCAAGTGTGAGTGTACTATTGATGC
TTCACACCTGGGCTCTCCGGGTACCAGGACGGTTTGAGCAGATGAATTCCAACTGAGCGCCGGTCGCTAC
CATTACCAACTTGTCTGGTGTCAAAAATAATAGGGGCCGCTGTCATCAGAGTAAGTTTAAACTGAGTTCT
ACTAACTAACGAGTAATATTTAAATTTTCAGCATCTCGCGCCCGTGCCTCTGACTTCTAAGTCCAATTAC
TCTTCAACATCCCTACATGCTCTTTCTCCCTGTGCTCCCACCCCCTATTTTTGTTATTATCAAAAAACTT
CTCTTAATTTCTTTGTTTTTTAGCTTCTTTTAAGTCACCTCTAACAATGAAATTGTGTAGATTCAAAAAT
AGAATTAATTCGTAATAAAAAGTCGAAAAAAATTGTGCTCCCTCCCCCCATTAATAATAATTCTATCCCA
A
