>Addgene plasmid #27507 | pHZ126 | addgene partial sequence | sequence record 33912 | 27507 with Amp-R
AACGTTCTTCGGGGCGAAACTCTCAAGGATCTTACCGCTGTTGAGATCCAGTTCGATGTAACCCACTCGT
GCACCCAACTGATCTTCAGCATCTTTTACTTTCACCAGCGTTTCTGGGTGAGCAAAAACAGGAAGGCAAA
ATGCCGCAAAAAAGGGAATAAGGGCGACACGGAAATGTTGAATACTCATACTCTTCCTTTTTCAATATTA
TTGAAGCATTTATCAGGGTTATTGTCTCATGAGCGGATACATATTTGAATGTATTTAGAAAAATAAACAA
ATAGGGGTTCCGCGCACATTTCCCCGAAAAGTGCCACCTGACGTCTAAGAAACCATTATTATCATGACAT
TAACCTATAAAAATAGGCGTATCACGAGGCCCTTAAGGCCGCCTGATGCGGTATTTTCTCCTTACGCATC
TGTGCGGTATTTCACACCGCATATGGTGCACTCTCAGTACAATCTGCTCTGATGCCGCATAGTTAAGCCA
GCCCCGACACCCGCCAACACCCGCTGACGCGCCCTGACGGGCTTGTCTGCTCCCGGCATCCGCTTACAGA
CAAGCTGTGACCGTCTCCGGGAGCTGCATGTGTCAGAGGTTTTCACCGTCATCACCGAAACGCGCGAGAC
GAAAGGGCCCGTACGGCCGACTAGTAGGAAACAGTTATGTTTGGTATATTGGGAATGTATTCTGTCATTT
AAGGCAAAAACCCCATAGACACTACTCCACTTTCAAATTATCAACTTCTACTCACCTTCCACTGAGCCTC
AAACCCAAACCTTCTTCCGA
