>Addgene plasmid #27507 | pHZ126 | addgene partial sequence | sequence record 33913 | 27507 with lac_promoter
GAACAGCTATGACCATGATTACGCCAAGCTGTAAGTTTAAACATGATCTTACTAACTAACTATTCTCATT
TAAATTTTCAGAGCTTAAAAATGGCTGAAATCACTCACAACGATGGATACGCTAACAACTTGGAAATGAA
ATAAGCTTGAAATCACAAATTCCATTTTTATGTCATACTTCAGATTTAAACAAATTTATTTTATGTGTGT
TTTTTTAATGGTATGTCCTAACGATTTTCCTAATTGACAACTATTATAGATTGAAAACACAGAATGCCAA
GTAACGTAAGAAATTTTTTTTTCGAATACCAGACATAATTTCAATAAAAGAAAAATCTTTAAAAAAAGTT
TAACTTTATACTACAATAATTTTGGTTTTTATGAAGGAATCTGTATTGCGGCACATCATGTATTTGCTCA
AGGTTTCGTTGGTTGACATATTTTTGTGATCCGTGGAATGAGCTTGCATAGAGTTTAGTCATAATTGGGT
TTATTTTACATACAGTTTGAAGTATGTTTTGTCTGTTATTCGAAATTTTTTAGTTAGTTTGGTAAGTTGA
AAAGAATTTACAAAATTTAACTAAACGAGGACGCTCATCTCGATTCTTATAATTCCATAATAATTCTACG
GTAAAAGTCAAGTTATGCCTCAAAACATGTAATACATAATTACCAAAACTACTTAATTACCGCATTTCCT
TAGTATTTTAATAGTGGTGTAGTCGAATTTTTTTTATTGCTTTATTAGACTCAAAATTGTCTGCAAACAC
CCAATTTCATAATGAAACTTATTGAAAACAATACACTTTGAAACAATTTAGTATTTC
